Addgene plasmid #34581: pMIY-Arg1-Flag
Depositing lab: Peter Murray. Depositing organization: St. Jude Children's Research Hospital.
Backbone
  Vector backbone: pMIY
  Modifications to backbone: GFP of pMIG has been replaced with YFP
  Vector type: Mammalian Expression, Retroviral
Growth in bacteria
  Bacterial resistance: Ampicillin, 100 μg/mL
  Growth temperature: 37°C
  Growth strain: Stbl3
  Copy number: Unknown
Gene/Insert
  Gene/Insert name: Arg1
  Species: M. musculus (mouse)
  Entrez Gene: Arg1 (a.k.a. AI, Arg-1, PGIF)
  Tag / fusion protein: IRES-YFP (C terminal on backbone); FLAG (N terminal on insert)
  Cloning method: Restriction Enzyme; 5′ cloning site none (unknown if destroyed); 3′ cloning site none (unknown if destroyed)
  Sequencing primers: 5′ pLXSN 5'; 3′ IRES-R
Terms and licenses: Academic/Nonprofit Terms; Industry Terms: Not Available to Industry
How to cite: pMIY-Arg1-Flag was a gift from Peter Murray (Addgene plasmid # 34581 ; http://n2t.net/addgene:34581 ; RRID:Addgene_34581)
