[The description below was written by a language model from this plasmid's Addgene catalogue record.]
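Description:
pMIY-Arg1-Flag is a retroviral mammalian expression plasmid built on the pMIY backbone, a derivative of pMIG in which the GFP reporter has been replaced with YFP. It is propagated in bacteria under ampicillin selection. The record lists a recombination-deficient strain as the host, a common choice for vectors that carry repeated retroviral sequences. The copy number is unknown, and no feature table is provided, so the origin of replication, the long terminal repeats and the packaging signal are not individually documented. The promoter driving the insert is also not stated. In pMIG-type vectors expression generally comes from the viral LTR, but that cannot be confirmed from this entry.

The payload is mouse Arg1, which encodes arginase 1, the enzyme that hydrolyses arginine to ornithine and urea. The insert carries a FLAG epitope, recorded as N-terminal, which allows detection or immunoprecipitation with anti-FLAG antibodies. Downstream of the insert, the backbone supplies an IRES-YFP cassette. The internal ribosome entry site allows YFP to be translated from the same bicistronic transcript as Arg1, as a separate protein rather than a fusion. YFP fluorescence therefore marks transduced cells that express the transgene and can be used to track or sort them. The insert was cloned by restriction enzymes, but the specific sites are not recorded.

The record does not state a specific experimental purpose. A construct of this design would typically be packaged into retroviral particles in a suitable packaging cell line and used for stable delivery of tagged arginase 1 into dividing mammalian cells.
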