>Addgene plasmid #34581 | pMIY-Arg1-Flag | addgene partial sequence | sequence record 41695 | EGFP-N 5'-CGTCGCCGTCCAGCTCGACCAG-3'
GCTCCTCGCCCTTGCTCACCATGGTATTATCGTGTTTTTCAAAGGAAAACCACGTCCCCGTGGTTCGGGG
GGCCTAGACGTTTTTTTAACCTCGACTAAACACATGTAAAGCATGTGCACCGAGGCCCCAGATCAGATCC
CATACAATGGGGTACCTTCTGGGCATCCTTCAGCCCCTTGTTGAATACGCTTGAGGAGAGCCATTTGACT
CTTTCCACAACTATCCAACTCACAACGTGGCACTGGGGTTGTGCCGCCTTTGCAGGTGTATCTTATACAC
GTGGCTTTTGGCCGCAGAGGCACCTGTCGCCAGGTGGGGGGTTCCGCTGCCTGCAAAGGGTCGCTACAGA
CGTTGTTTGTCTTCAAGAAGCTTCCAGAGGAACTGCTTCCTTCACGACATTCAACAGACCTTGCATTCCT
TTGGCGAGAGGGGAAAGACCCCTAGGAATGCTCGTCAAGAAGACAGGGCCAGGTTTCCGGGCCCTCACAT
TGCCAAAAGACGGCAATATGGTGGAAAATAACATATAGACAAACGCACACCGGCCTTATTCCAAGCGGCT
TCGGCCAGTAACGTTAGGGGGGGGGCGGAATTGATCCCGCTCGATAGAGCTCACTTAGGTGGTTTAAGGT
AGTCAGTCCCTGGCTTATGGTTACCCTCCCGTTGAGTTCCGAAACAAGCCAAGGGTTAAAGCCACTGCCG
TG
