>Addgene plasmid #34581 | pMIY-Arg1-Flag | addgene partial sequence | sequence record 41696 | pLXSN-5
ACTCCTTTTCGCCCTCCTCCTTCTCTGGCGCCGGAATTCCACCATGGACTACAAGGACGACGATGACAAG
AGCTCCAAGCCAAAGTCCTTAGAGATTATCGGAGCGCCTTTCTCAAAAGGACAGCCTCGAGGAGGGGTAG
AGAAAGGCCCTGCAGCACTGAGGAAAGCTGGTCTGCTGGAAAAACTTAAAGAAACAGAGTATGACGTGAG
AGACCACGGGGACCTGGCCTTTGTTGATGTCCCTAATGACAGCTCCTTTCAAATTGTGAAGAACCCACGG
TCTGTGGGGAAAGCCAATGAAGAGCTGGCTGGTGTGGTGGCAGAGGTCCAGAAGAATGGAAGAGTCAGTG
TGGTGCTGGGTGGAGACCACAGTCTGGCAGTTGGAAGCATCTCTGGCCACGCCAGGGTCCACCCTGACCT
ATGTGTCATTTGGGTGGATGCTCACACTGACATCAACACTCCCCTGACAACCAGCTCTGGGAATCTGCAT
GGGCAACCTGTGTCCTTTCTCCTGAAGGAACTGAAAGGAAAGTTCCCAGATGTACCAGGATTCTCCTGGG
TGACTCCCTGCATATCTGCCAAAGACATCGTGTACATTGGCTTGCGAGACGTAGACCCTGGGGAACACTA
TATAATAAAAACTCTGGGAATTAAGTATTTCTCCATGACTGAAGTAGACAAGCTGGGGATTGGCAAGGTG
ATGGAAGAGACCTTCAGCTACCTGCTGGGAAGGAAGAAAAGGCCGATTCACCTGAGCTTTGATGTCGATG
GGCTGGACCCAGCATTCACCCCGGCGACCGGCACCCCGGTTCTGGGAGGCCTATCTTACAGAGAAGGTCT
CTACATCACAGAAGAAATTTACAAGACAGGGCTCCTTTCAGGACTAGATATCATGGAAGTGAACCCAACT
CTTGGGAAG
